>Addgene plasmid #53984 | mEmerald-Alpha-5-Integrin-12 | depositor partial sequence | sequence record 84177 | insert sequence
GCTAGCGCTACCGGACTCAGATCTCGAGCTCAAGCTTCGAATTCTGCAGTCGACGGTACCACCATGGGGA
GCCGGACGCCAGAGTCCCCTCTCCACGCCGTGCAGCTGCGCTGGGGCCCCCGGCGCCGACCCCCGCTGCT
GCCGCTGCTGTTGCTGCTGCTGCCGCCGCCACCCAGGGTCGGGGGCTTCAACTTAGACGCGGAGGCCCCA
GCAGTACTCTCGGGGCCCCCGGGCTCCTTCTTCGGATTCTCAGTGGAGTTTTACCGGCCGGGAACAGACG
GGGTCAGTGTGCTGGTGGGAGCACCCAAGGCTAATACCAGCCAGCCAGGAGTGCTGCAGGGTGGTGCTGT
CTACCTCTGTCCTTGGGGTGCCAGCCCCACACAGTGCACCCCCATTGAATTTGACAGCAAAGGCTCTCGG
CTCCTGGAGTCCTCACTGTCCAGCTCAGAGGGAGAGGAGCCTGTGGAGTACAAGTCCTTGCAGTGGTTCG
GGGCAACAGTTCGAGCCCATGGCTCCTCCATCTTGGCATGCGCTCCACTGTACAGCTGGCGCACAGAGAA
GGAGCCACTGAGCGACCCCGTGGGCACCTGCTACCTCTCCACAGATAACTTCACCCGAATTCTGGAGTAT
GCACCCTGCCGCTCAGATTTCAGCTGGGCAGCAGGACAGGGTTACTGCCAAGGAGGCTTCAGTGCCGAGT
TCACCAAGACTGGCCGTGTGGTTTTAGGTGGACCAGGAAGCTATTTCTGGCAAGGCCAGATCCTGTCTGC
CACTCAGGAGCAGATTGCAGAATCTTATTACCCCGAGTACCTGATCAACCTGGTTCAGGGGCAGCTGCAG
ACTCGCCAGGCCAGTTCCATCTATGATGACAGCTACCTAGGATACTCTGTGGCTGTTGGTGAATTCAGTG
GTGATGACACAGAAGACTTTGTTGCTGGTGTGCCCAAAGGGAACCTCACTTACGGCTATGTCACCATCCT
TAATGGCTCAGACATTCGATCCCTCTACAACTTCTCAGGGGAACAGATGGCCTCCTACTTTGGCTATGCA
GTGGCCGCCACAGACGTCAATGGGGACGGGCTGGATGACTTGCTGGTGGGGGCACCCCTGCTCATGGATC
GGACCCCTGACGGGCGGCCTCAGGAGGTGGGCAGGGTCTACGTCTACCTGCAGCACCCAGCCGGCATAGA
GCCCACGCCCACCCTTACCCTCACTGGCCATGATGAGTTTGGCCGATTTGGCAGCTCCTTGACCCCCCTG
GGGGACCTGGACCAGGATGGCTACAATGATGTGGCCATCGGGGCTCCCTTTGGTGGGGAGACCCAGCAGG
GAGTAGTGTTTGTATTTCCTGGGGGCCCAGGAGGGCTGGGCTCTAAGCCTTCCCAGGTTCTGCAGCCCCT
GTGGGCAGCCAGCCACACCCCAGACTTCTTTGGCTCTGCCCTTCGAGGAGGCCGAGACCTGGATGGCAAT
GGATATCCTGATCTGATTGTGGGGTCCTTTGGTGTGGACAAGGCTGTGGTATACAGGGGCCGCCCCATCG
TGTCCGCTAGTGCCTCCCTCACCATCTTCCCCGCCATGTTCAACCCAGAGGAGCGGAGCTGCAGCTTAGA
GGGGAACCCTGTGGCCTGCATCAACCTTAGCTTCTGCCTCAATGCTTCTGGAAAACACGTTGCTGACTCC
ATTGGTTTCACAGTGGAACTTCAGCTGGACTGGCAGAAGCAGAAGGGAGGGGTACGGCGGGCACTGTTCC
TGGCCTCCAGGCAGGCAACCCTGACCCAGACCCTGCTCATCCAGAATGGGGCTCGAGAGGATTGCAGAGA
GATGAAGATCTACCTCAGGAACGAGTCAGAATTTCGAGACAAACTCTCGCCGATTCACATCGCTCTCAAC
TTCTCCTTGGACCCCCAAGCCCCAGTGGACAGCCACGGCCTCAGGCCAGCCCTACATTATCAGAGCAAGA
GCCGGATAGAGGACAAGGCTCAGATCTTGCTGGACTGTGGAGAAGACAACATCTGTGTGCCTGACCTGCA
GCTGGAAGTGTTTGGGGAGCAGAACCATGTGTACCTGGGTGACAAGAATGCCCTGAACCTCACTTTCCAT
GCCCAGAATGTGGGTGAGGGTGGCGCCTATGAGGCTGAGCTTCGGGTCACCGCCCCTCCAGAGGCTGAGT
ACTCAGGACTCGTCAGACACCCAGGGAACTTCTCCAGCCTGAGCTGTGACTACTTTGCCGTGAACCAGAG
CCGCCTGCTGGTGTGTGACCTGGGCAACCCCATGAAGGCAGGAGCCAGTCTGTGGGGTGGCCTTCGGTTT
ACAGTCCCTCATCTCCGGGACACTAAGAAAACCATCCAGTTTGACTTCCAGATCCTCAGCAAGAATCTCA
ACAACTCGCAAAGCGACGTGGTTTCCTTTCGGCTCTCCGTGGAGGCTCAGGCCCAGGTCACCCTGAACGG
TGTCTCCAAGCCTGAGGCAGTGCTATTCCCAGTAAGCGACTGGCATCCCCGAGACCAGCCTCAGAAGGAG
GAGGACCTGGGACCTGCTGTCCACCATGTCTATGAGCTCATCAACCAAGGCCCCAGCTCCATTAGCCAGG
GTGTGCTGGAACTCAGCTGTCCCCAGGCTCTGGAAGGTCAGCAGCTCCTATATGTGACCAGAGTTACGGG
ACTCAACTGCACCACCAATCACCCCATTAACCCAAAGGGCCTGGAGTTGGATCCCGAGGGTTCCCTGCAC
CACCAGCAAAAACGGGAAGCTCCAAGCCGCAGCTCTGCTTCCTCGGGACCTCAGATCCTGAAATGCCCGG
AGGCTGAGTGTTTCAGGCTGCGCTGTGAGCTCGGGCCCCTGCACCAACAAGAGAGCCAAAGTCTGCAGTT
GCATTTCCGAGTCTGGGCCAAGACTTTCTTGCAGCGGGAGCACCAGCCATTTAGCCTGCAGTGTGAGGCT
GTGTACAAAGCCCTGAAGATGCCCTACCGAATCCTGCCTCGGCAGCTGCCCCAAAAAGAGCGTCAGGTGG
CCACAGCTGTGCAATGGACCAAGGCAGAAGGCAGCTATGGCGTCCCACTGTGGATCATCATCCTAGCCAT
CCTGTTTGGCCTCCTGCTCCTAGGTCTACTCATCTACATCCTCTACAAGCTTGGATTCTTCAAACGCTCC
CTCCCATATGGCACCGCCATGGAAAAAGCTCAGCTCAAGCCTCCAGCCACCTCTGATGCCACGGTACCGC
GGGCCCGGGATCCACCGGTCGCCACCATGGTGAGCAAGGGCGAGGAGCTGTTCACCGGGGTGGTGCCCAT
CCTGGTCGAGCTGGACGGCGACGTAAACGGCCACAAGTTCAGCGTGTCCGGCGAGGGCGAGGGCGATGCC
ACCTACGGCAAGCTGACCCTGAAGTTCATCTGCACCACCGGCAAGCTGCCCGTGCCCTGGCCCACCCTCG
TGACCACCTTGACCTACGGCGTGCAGTGCTTCGCCCGCTACCCCGACCACATGAAGCAGCACGACTTCTT
CAAGTCCGCCATGCCCGAAGGCTACGTCCAGGAGCGCACCATCTTCTTCAAGGACGACGGCAACTACAAG
ACCCGCGCCGAGGTGAAGTTCGAGGGCGACACCCTGGTGAACCGCATCGAGCTGAAGGGCATCGACTTCA
AGGAGGACGGCAACATCCTGGGGCACAAGCTGGAGTACAACTACAACAGCCACAAGGTCTATATCACCGC
CGACAAGCAGAAGAACGGCATCAAGGTGAACTTCAAGACCCGCCACAACATCGAGGACGGCAGCGTGCAG
CTCGCCGACCACTACCAGCAGAACACCCCCATCGGCGACGGCCCCGTGCTGCTGCCCGACAACCACTACC
TGAGCACCCAGTCCAAGCTGAGCAAAGACCCCAACGAGAAGCGCGATCACATGGTCCTGCTGGAGTTCGT
GACCGCCGCCGGGATCACTCTCGGCATGGACGAGCTGTACAAGTAAGCGGCCGCGACTCTAGATCATAAT
CAGCCATACCACATT
