>Addgene plasmid #53984 | mEmerald-Alpha-5-Integrin-12 | addgene partial sequence | sequence record 89347 | EGFP-N 5'-CGTCGCCGTCCAGCTCGACCAG-3'
CTCCTCGCCCTTGCTCACCATGGTGGCGACCGGTGGATCCCGGGCCCGCGGTACCGTGGCATCAGAGGTG
GCTGGAGGCTTGAGCTGAGCTTTTTCCATGGCGGTGCCATATGGGAGGGAGCGTTTGAAGAATCCAAGCT
TGTAGAGGATGTAGATGAGTAGACCTAGGAGCAGGAGGCCAAACAGGATGGCTAGGATGATGATCCACAG
TGGGACGCCATAGCTGCCTTCTGCCTTGGTCCATTGCACAGCTGTGGCCACCTGACGCTCTTTTTGGGGC
AGCTGCCGAGGCAGGATTCGGTAGGGCATCTTCAGGGCTTTGTACACAGCCTCACACTGCAGGCTAAATG
GCTGGTGCTCCCGCTGCAAGAAAGTCTTGGCCCAGACTCGGAAATGCAACTGCAGACTTTGGCTCTCTTG
TTGGTGCAGGGGCCCGAGCTCACAGCGCAGCCTGAAACACTCAGCCTCCGGGCATTTCAGGATCTGAGGT
CCCGAGGAAGCAGAGCTGCGGCTTGGAGCTTCCCGTTTTTGCTGGTGGTGCAGGGAACCCTCGGGATCCA
ACTCCAGGCCCTTTGGGTTAATGGGGTGATTGGTGGTGCAGTTGAGTCCCGTAACTCTGGTCACATATAG
GAGCTGCTGACCTTCCAGAGCCTGGGGACAGCTGAGTTCCAGCACACCCTGGCTAATGGAGCTGGGGCCT
TGGTTGATGAGCTCATAGACATGGTGGACAGCAGGTCCCAGGTCCTCCTCCTTCTGAGGCTGGTCTCGGG
GATGCCAGTCGCTTACTGGGAATAGCACTGCCTCAGGCTTGGAGACACCGTTCAGGGTGACCTGGGCCTG
AGCCTCCACGGAGAGCCGAAAGGAAACCACGTCGCTTTGCGAGTTGTTGAGATTCTTGCTGAGGATCTGG
AAGTCAAACTGGAT
