[The description below was written by a language model from this plasmid's Addgene catalogue record.]
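Description:
mEmerald-Alpha-5-Integrin-12 is a mammalian expression plasmid that produces human integrin alpha-5 (ITGA5, also known as CD49e, FNRA or VLA-5) fused to the green fluorescent protein mEmerald. It is built on an mEmerald vector backbone of about 4.75 kb without the insert. It is maintained as a high-copy plasmid in E. coli under kanamycin selection, and it carries a neomycin resistance marker so that transfected mammalian cells can be selected with G418. The record does not list the origin of replication or give a feature table, so the detailed layout of the backbone is not documented here.

Expression of the fusion is driven by the CMV promoter, a strong constitutive promoter in most mammalian cell lines. The listed 3′ sequencing primer indicates that an SV40 polyadenylation signal lies downstream. The mEmerald tag is supplied by the backbone and sits at the C terminus of the integrin, which places the fluorophore on the cytoplasmic tail of this type I transmembrane protein and leaves the N-terminal signal peptide and extracellular ligand-binding region unobstructed. The "12" in the name probably refers to the length of the linker between integrin and fluorophore, but the record does not say so. The cloning method is recorded as unknown.

The stated purpose is as a fluorescent localization marker for focal adhesions. Integrin alpha-5 pairs with a beta subunit to form the fibronectin receptor, which concentrates at these cell–matrix contacts. mEmerald is excited at 487 nm and emits at 509 nm, so the fusion suits imaging of adhesion structures with standard green-channel fluorescence microscopy.
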