Addgene plasmid #53984: mEmerald-Alpha-5-Integrin-12
Purpose: Localization: Focal Adhesions, Excitation: 487, Emission: 509
Depositing lab: Michael Davidson. Depositing organization: Florida State University, Tallahassee.
Backbone
  Vector backbone: mEmerald
  Backbone size w/o insert (bp): 4750
  Vector type: Mammalian Expression
  Selectable markers: Neomycin (select with G418)
Growth in bacteria
  Bacterial resistance: Kanamycin, 50 μg/mL
  Growth temperature: 37°C
  Growth strain: DH5alpha
  Copy number: High Copy
Gene/Insert
  Gene/Insert name: Alpha-5 Integrin (alt name: NM_002205.2)
  Species: H. sapiens (human)
  Entrez Gene: ITGA5 (a.k.a. CD49e, FNRA, VLA-5, VLA5A)
  Promoter: CMV
  Tag / fusion protein: mEmerald (C terminal on backbone)
  Cloning method: Unknown
  Sequencing primers: 5′ CMV-F; 3′ SV40pA-R
Terms and licenses: Academic/Nonprofit Terms; Industry Terms
Depositor comments: . Excitation = 487; Emission = 509. Localization data: Focal Adhesions
How to cite: mEmerald-Alpha-5-Integrin-12 was a gift from Michael Davidson (Addgene plasmid # 53984 ; http://n2t.net/addgene:53984 ; RRID:Addgene_53984)
